>Addgene plasmid #187156 | pDEST_FLAG-HUWE1_C4341S | addgene full sequence | sequence record 369463 | Addgene NGS Result
CCATTCGCCATTCAGGCTGCGCAACTGTTGGGAAGGGCGATCGGTGCGGGCCTCTTCGCTATTACGCCAG
CTGGCGAAAGGGGGATGTGCTGCAAGGCGATTAAGTTGGGTAACGCCAGGGTTTTCCCAGTCACGACGTT
GTAAAACGACGGCCAGTGCCAAGCTGATCTATACATTGAATCAATATTGGCAATTAGCCATATTAGTCAT
TGGTTATATAGCATAAATCAATATTGGCTATTGGCCATTGCATACGTTGTATCTATATCATAATATGTAC
ATTTATATTGGCTCATGTCCAATATGACCGCCATGTTGACATTGATTATTGACTAGTTATTAATAGTAAT
CAATTACGGGGTCATTAGTTCATAGCCCATATATGGAGTTCCGCGTTACATAACTTACGGTAAATGGCCC
GCCTGGCTGACCGCCCAACGACCCCCGCCCATTGACGTCAATAATGACGTATGTTCCCATAGTAACGCCA
ATAGGGACTTTCCATTGACGTCAATGGGTGGAGTATTTACGGTAAACTGCCCACTTGGCAGTACATCAAG
TGTATCATATGCCAAGTCCGCCCCCTATTGACGTCAATGACGGTAAATGGCCCGCCTGGCATTATGCCCA
GTACATGACCTTACGGGACTTTCCTACTTGGCAGTACATCTACGTATTAGTCATCGCTATTACCATGGTG
ATGCGGTTTTGGCAGTACACCAATGGGCGTGGATAGCGGTTTGACTCACGGGGATTTCCAAGTCTCCACC
CCATTGACGTCAATGGGAGTTTGTTTTGGCACCAAAATCAACGGGACTTTCCAAAATGTCGTAATAACCC
CGCCCCGTTGACGCAAATGGGCGGTAGGCGTGTACGGTGGGAGGTCTATATAAGCAGAGCTCGTTTAGTG
AACCGTCAGAATTGATCTACCATGGACTACAAAGACGATGACGACAAGCTTGCGGCCGCGAATTCATCGA
TAGATCTGATATCAACAAGTTTGTACAAAAAAGCAGGCTTTAAAGGAACCAATTCAGTCGACATGAAAGT
AGACAGGACTAAACTGAAGAAGACACCTACTGAGGCTCCTGCAGACTGCAGAGCCTTAATAGACAAACTC
AAAGTTTGTAATGATGAGCAACTTCTCTTGGAACTGCAGCAGATCAAAACATGGAACATTGGAAAGTGCG
AGTTATATCACTGGGTGGACCTGTTGGACCGCTTCGATGGAATACTGGCAGATGCTGGACAGACAGTGGA
GAATATGTCATGGATGCTCGTATGTGATAGGCCAGAAAGAGAGCAACTGAAAATGCTTCTCTTGGCTGTG
TTGAACTTCACAGCCTTGCTCATTGAGTACAGCTTTTCCCGGCATCTGTACAGTTCCATAGAGCATTTGA
CAACTTTATTGGCTTCCTCTGATATGCAAGTGGTGCTGGCAGTCCTCAATCTCCTATATGTATTTAGCAA
AAGATCAAACTACATCACTCGTCTGGGATCTGACAAGAGGACCCCGCTGCTAACTCGGCTACAACATTTG
GCAGAGAGCTGGGGTGGAAAGGAGAATGGCTTTGGACTTGCAGAATGTTGCAGAGACTTGCATATGATGA
AATATCCACCCAGTGCAACTACACTACACTTTGAATTCTATGCAGATCCTGGGGCCGAGGTCAAAATTGA
GAAAAGGACAACTAGTAACACACTACATTATATTCACATAGAGCAACTTGACAAGATTTCAGAAAGCCCT
TCTGAAATCATGGAATCTCTTACCAAAATGTACAGCATTCCTAAGGATAAGCAGATGCTGTTATTTACAC
ACATACGACTGGCCCATGGCTTTTCTAATCACAGGAAGCGATTGCAGGCAGTTCAGGCCAGACTGCATGC
AATATCTATATTAGTGTATTCCAATGCCTTGCAGGAATCAGCAAACAGTATCTTGTATAATGGCTTGATA
GAGGAGTTAGTGGACGTGCTGCAAATAACGGATAAGCAGCTTATGGAGATTAAAGCAGCTTCTTTACGAA
CATTAACATCAATTGTCCACTTGGAGAGAACTCCCAAACTCAGCAGTATTATTGACTGTACTGGAACTGC
CTCCTACCATGGATTTTTGCCAGTGCTTGTAAGGAACTGTATCCAGGCCATGATTGATCCTTCCATGGAT
CCATACCCTCACCAGTTTGCCACTGCTCTCTTCTCTTTTTTATACCATCTGGCCAGCTACGATGCTGGTG
GTGAAGCCTTGGTCTCCTGTGGAATGATGGAAGCCTTATTGAAGGTCATAAAGTTTCTTGGCGATGAACA
GGACCAGATAACATTTGTCACCAGAGCCGTCAGAGTGGTTGACCTTATCACCAACCTGGATATGGCAGCT
TTTCAATCCCATAGTGGACTTTCTATCTTCATTTATAGACTTGAGCATGAAGTAGATCTGTGCCGAAAAG
AATGTCCGTTTGTGATCAAGCCAAAGATCCAGAGACCCAATACTACACAAGAAGGAGAGGAAATGGAAAC
TGATATGGATGGAGTCCAGTGTATTCCACAACGAGCAGCACTTCTGAAATCCATGTTGAATTTCCTCAAG
AAGGCCATCCAAGACCCTGCTTTCTCAGATGGCATACGACATGTGATGGATGGTTCTCTGCCTACCTCCC
TGAAACACATCATCAGCAATGCAGAATACTATGGCCCATCACTCTTCCTCCTAGCTACTGAAGTGGTGAC
TGTGTTTGTATTTCAAGAACCATCACTGCTCTCCTCACTCCAGGACAATGGATTGACAGATGTCATGCTG
CATGCACTGCTTATCAAAGATGTTCCTGCTACCCGTGAAGTCCTTGGCTCCCTCCCAAATGTATTCAGTG
CACTCTGTTTGAATGCCCGAGGTCTTCAGTCTTTTGTTCAGTGTCAGCCTTTTGAACGCCTCTTCAAAGT
TCTTCTGTCTCCAGATTACCTCCCAGCCATGCGGAGGAGGAGAAGTTCTGATCCCCTTGGGGATACTGCA
TCCAACCTGGGGAGTGCTGTCGATGAGCTCATGAGACATCAGCCCACCCTTAAAACAGATGCAACGACTG
CCATCATCAAGTTACTTGAAGAAATCTGTAATCTTGGAAGGGACCCCAAATACATCTGTCAGAAGCCATC
GATCCAGAAGGCAGATGGCACTGCCACTGCTCCTCCCCCAAGGTCTAATCATGCCGCAGAAGAAGCCTCT
AGTGAGGATGAGGAGGAAGAGGAAGTACAGGCCATGCAGAGCTTTAATTCTACCCAGCAAAATGAAACTG
AGCCTAATCAGCAGGTTGTTGGTACAGAGGAACGTATTCCTATTCCCCTCATGGATTACATCCTTAATGT
GATGAAATTTGTGGAATCTATTCTGAGCAACAATACAACAGATGACCACTGCCAGGAATTTGTGAATCAG
AAAGGACTGTTGCCTTTGGTTACCATTTTGGGTCTTCCCAATCTGCCCATTGACTTTCCCACATCTGCTG
CCTGTCAGGCTGTTGCAGGTGTCTGCAAATCCATATTGACACTGTCACATGAACCCAAAGTCCTTCAAGA
GGGTCTCCTTCAGTTGGACTCCATCCTCTCCTCCCTGGAGCCCTTACACCGCCCCATTGAATCCCCTGGG
GGCTCAGTGTTGTTGCGAGAACTGGCTTGCGCAGGCAATGTTGCTGATGCTACCCTCTCAGCCCAGGCCA
CACCTCTGCTGCATGCACTCACTGCTGCCCATGCCTACATCATGATGTTTGTTCATACTTGCAGAGTTGG
ACAGAGTGAAATTCGTTCCATCTCCGTAAACCAGTGGGGCTCTCAATTGGGTCTGAGTGTTTTGAGCAAG
CTGAGCCAGTTATACTGTTCCCTGGTGTGGGAAAGCACTGTCCTCCTCTCTCTGTGTACCCCAAACAGCC
TACCATCTGGGTGTGAATTTGGCCAGGCAGATATGCAGAAACTGGTTCCAAAGGATGAGAAGGCAGGTAC
GACCCAGGGCGGAAAAAGATCAGATGGGGAACAGGATGGAGCAGCTGGAAGTATGGATGCTTCTACCCAG
GGCTTATTAGAAGGCATTGGGCTAGATGGTGACACATTGGCTCCCATGGAGACAGATGAACCTACTGCTT
CAGACTCTAAGGGCAAATCTAAAATCACACCAGCAATGGCTGCCAGAATTAAGCAAATCAAGCCTTTGTT
ATCAGCTTCCTCCAGATTAGGCCGAGCACTTGCTGAGCTATTTGGACTTCTTGTTAAACTTTGTGTGGGA
TCTCCTGTCCGCCAGAGAAGGAGCCATCATGCTGCCAGCACCACTACAGCACCGACACCTGCCGCGCGAT
CAACAGCCTCAGCTCTCACTAAGCTCTTGACTAAGGGGTTATCTTGGCAGCCCCCACCATATACACCTAC
TCCCCGATTCAGGCTGACATTCTTCATCTGTTCAGTTGGTTTCACATCCCCAATGCTGTTTGATGAGAGG
AAGTATCCCTACCACCTCATGCTGCAAAAATTTCTCTGCTCCGGAGGCCACAATGCTCTTTTTGAAACTT
TCAACTGGGCTCTGTCCATGGGAGGTAAAGTTCCTGTTTCTGAGGGATTGGAACACTCAGACTTGCCTGA
TGGCACAGGAGAATTCCTAGATGCCTGGCTTATGCTGGTGGAGAAGATGGTGAATCCCACCACGGTGCTT
GAATCTCCACATTCGCTGCCTGCCAAATTGCCTGGAGGTGTCCAGAACTTTCCCCAGTTCAGTGCACTGC
GCTTCCTTGTGGTAACTCAGAAAGCAGCCTTTACTTGCATCAAAAACTTATGGAACCGGAAACCCCTGAA
GGTATATGGTGGACGAATGGCTGAATCGATGCTGGCCATTCTATGCCACATCCTCCGAGGAGAACCTGTG
ATTCGAGAGAGACTAAGCAAGGAGAAGGAGGGGTCTCGAGGAGAAGAGGATACAGGGCAAGAGGAAGGTG
GCTCCCGCCGGGAACCTCAAGTCAACCAGCAACAACTGCAACAGCTCATGGACATGGGCTTCACAAGGGA
ACATGCAATGGAGGCACTGTTGAACACCAGCACCATGGAGCAGGCCACAGAGTACCTTTTAACCCACCCT
CCTCCAATCATGGGAGGAGTTGTTCGGGATCTCAGCATGTCTGAAGAGGACCAGATGATGAGAGCAATTG
CTATGTCTCTGGGACAGGATATTCCAATGGATCAAAGGGCAGAGTCACCTGAGGAAGTTGCTTGCCGGAA
GGAGGAAGAGGAACGGAAAGCTCGGGAAAAGCAGGAGGAGGAAGAGGCTAAATGTCTAGAGAAGTTCCAG
GATGCTGACCCGTTGGAACAAGATGAGCTCCACACTTTCACAGATACTATGTTGCCAGGCTGCTTCCACC
TTCTTGATGAGCTGCCAGACACAGTATACCGTGTGTGTGACCTGATCATGACAGCAATCAAACGTAATGG
AGCAGATTATCGTGACATGATTCTGAAGCAAGTAGTCAATCAGGTGTGGGAAGCTGCTGATGTATTGATC
AAAGCTGCTCTTCCCCTGACAACAAGTGACACAAAAACCGTGTCAGAGTGGATAAGTCAGATGGCCACAC
TGCCCCAGGCCTCCAATTTGGCTACTAGAATCTTGCTTTTAACGCTACTTTTTGAGGAGTTGAAGCTACC
TTGTGCTTGGGTGGTTGAATCAAGTGGCATCCTTAATGTCCTAATCAAACTCTTGGAAGTGGTTCAGCCC
TGCCTCCAGGCAGCCAAGGAGCAGAAGGAAGTCCAGACCCCAAAGTGGATCACACCAGTGTTGCTCCTGA
TTGATTTCTATGAAAAGACAGCCATCTCCTCAAAAAGGAGAGCCCAGATGACTAAGTACCTGCAATCCAA
CAGCAACAACTGGCGCTGGTTTGATGATCGCTCTGGGCGTTGGTGTAGTTACAGTGCAAGCAACAATAGC
ACTATTGATTCTGCCTGGAAATCTGGAGAGACAAGCGTGCGATTCACTGCAGGCCGAAGAAGATACACGG
TCCAATTCACTACAATGGTGCAGGTTAATGAGGAAACAGGGAACCGACGCCCTGTGATGCTGACTCTCCT
CAGGGTACCTCGGCTGAATAAAAATTCAAAAAACAGCAATGGACAGGAACTAGAGAAGACGCTGGAAGAA
AGCAAAGAAATGGATATCAAACGTAAAGAAAATAAAGGCAATGATACCCCTTTGGCCCTAGAGAGTACAA
ACACTGAAAAGGAGACAAGCCTGGAGGAAACAAAAATCGGGGAGATCCTGATCCAGGGCTTGACAGAAGA
TATGGTGACTGTTTTAATCCGGGCCTGCGTGAGCATGCTGGGAGTCCCTGTGGACCCAGATACTTTGCAT
GCCACCCTTCGTCTCTGTCTGAGGCTCACCCGGGACCACAAATATGCCATGATGTTTGCAGAACTGAAGA
GTACCCGCATGATCTTGAATTTGACCCAGAGCTCAGGCTTCAATGGGTTTACTCCCCTGGTCACCCTTCT
CTTAAGACACATCATTGAGGACCCCTGTACCCTTCGTCATACCATGGAAAAGGTTGTTCGCTCAGCAGCT
ACAAGTGGAGCTGGTAGCACTACCTCTGGTGTTGTGTCTGGCAGCCTCGGCTCTCGGGAGATCAACTACA
TCCTTCGTGTCCTTGGGCCAGCCGCATGCCGCAATCCAGACATATTCACAGAAGTGGCCAACTGCTGTAT
CCGCATCGCCCTTCCTGCCCCTCGAGGCTCAGGAACTGCTTCAGATGATGAATTTGAGAATCTTAGAATT
AAAGGCCCTAATGCTGTACAGCTGGTGAAGACCACCCCTTTGAAGCCCTCACCTCTGCCTGTCATCCCTG
ATACTATCAAGGAAGTGATCTATGATATGCTGAATGCTCTGGCTGCATACCATGCTCCAGAGGAAGCCGA
TAAATCTGATCCTAAACCTGGGGTTATGACCCAAGAGGTTGGCCAGCTCCTGCAAGACATGGGTGATGAT
GTATACCAGCAGTACCGGTCACTTACGCGTCAGAGCAGTGACTTTGATACGCAGTCAGGTTTTTCCATTA
ATAGTCAGGTCTTTGCTGCAGATGGTGCCTCCACTGAGACTTCCGCATCTGGGACCTCCCAAGGAGAGGC
TTCAACTCCAGAGGAGTCTCGAGATGGGAAGAAAGATAAAGAAGGGGACCGGGCCTCTGAGGAAGGCAAA
CAGAAAGGCAAGGGCAGCAAACCTTTAATGCCTACCTCCACTATCCTTCGTCTTCTGGCAGAGTTGGTGA
GGTCCTATGTTGGTATTGCTACCCTGATTGCCAACTACAGCTACACTGTGGGCCAGTCTGAACTGATCAA
AGAGGACTGCAGTGTGCTAGCTTTTGTTCTGGACCACCTGCTCCCACATACCCAGAATGCAGAAGACAAG
GACACCCCTGCCTTGGCCCGCCTGTTCCTCGCAAGCCTGGCTGCTGCAGGGAGTGGCACAGATGCCCAGG
TGGCCCTAGTGAATGAAGTAAAAGCAGCCCTTGGACGGGCACTGGCTATGGCTGAGAGTACAGAGAAACA
TGCCAGGCTTCAGGCAGTGATGTGTATCATCAGTACTATCATGGAGTCCTGCCCCTCCACCTCCAGCTTC
TACAGCAGTGCCACAGCGAAGACCCAGCACAATGGCATGAACAACATCATTCGGCTTTTCCTGAAGAAGG
GACTGGTTAATGACCTGGCCAGAGTACCTCACAGCTTAGACCTGTCCAGTCCCAACATGGCCAACACAGT
CAATGCTGCTCTGAAGCCTTTGGAAACACTTTCCCGGATTGTGAACCAGCCCAGTAGCCTTTTTGGCAGC
AAGAGTGCTTCTAGCAAGAACAAGTCTGAGCAGGATGCCCAAGGAGCCTCTCAAGATTCCAGTAGCAACC
AGCAGGACCCAGGCGAGCCTGGGGAAGCAGAAGTGCAGGAGGAGGATCATGATGTCACTCAGACAGAGGT
GGCAGATGGGGATATCATGGATGGGGAGGCTGAAACCGACTCAGTGGTGATTGCTGGGCAGCCTGAGGTG
CTCAGTTCACAAGAGATGCAGGTTGAGAATGAGCTGGAGGACCTGATAGATGAGTTGCTTGAGAGGGATG
GCGGATCTGGGAACAGTACAATTATAGTGAGCAGAAGTGGAGAGGATGAATCACAAGAGGACGTGCTGAT
GGATGAAGCTCCTTCCAACCTCAGCCAAGCTTCCACCTTGCAGGCCAACCGAGAAGATTCCATGAATATC
CTGGACCCTGAGGATGAGGAGGAGCACACTCAGGAAGAGGACAGCAGTGGCAGTAACGAGGATGAGGATG
ATAGTCAGGATGAAGAGGAGGAGGAGGAGGAAGATGAGGAAGATGATCAGGAGGATGATGAAGGTGAAGA
GGGAGATGAAGACGATGACGACGATGGCTCTGAGATGGAATTGGATGAGGATTATCCTGATATGAACGCT
TCTCCCTTGGTCCGATTTGAGCGCTTTGACCGGGAGGATGATCTCATCATTGAGTTTGACAACATGTTCT
CCAGTGCTACAGACATCCCCCCATCCCCAGGAAATATCCCTACCACCCATCCACTGATGGTGCGCCATGC
AGACCACAGTTCTCTGACACTGGGCAGTGGCTCTTCAACAACTCGTCTCACCCAGGGCATCGGGCGCAGT
CAGAGGACCCTAAGGCAGCTGACGGCCAATACTGGCCACACCATTCATGTTCACTACCCTGGGAATCGCC
AGCCCAACCCTCCTCTTATACTGCAGAGGTTGCTTGGTCCCTCAGCTGCTGCTGACATCCTTCAGCTGAG
CAGCAGCCTTCCCCTACAAAGCCGGGGTCGGGCCCGCCTCCTGGTAGGCAACGATGACGTCCACATCATC
GCCCGTTCTGATGATGAGCTGCTGGATGACTTTTTCCATGATCAGAGCACAGCTACCAGCCAAGCAGGAA
CCCTGTCCAGCATCCCCACAGCCCTGACCCGCTGGACAGAAGAATGCAAAGTTCTCGATGCTGAGAGCAT
GCATGACTGTGTTTCAGTGGTTAAAGTGTCCATTGTCAATCACCTGGAATTCCTGAGGGATGAGGAGCTG
GAAGAAAGGCGAGAGAAGCGCAGGAAACAACTGGCTGAGGAAGAAACAAAGATAACTGATAAAGGCAAAG
AAGATAAGGAGAACAGGGATCAGAGTGCACAGTGTACTGCATCTAAGTCAAATGACTCCACTGAACAGAA
TCTCTCAGATGGGACGCCTATGCCTGACAGCTACCCAACAACCCCATCTTCAACTGATGCAGCTACATCT
GAGTCCAAGGAGACCCTTGGCACTCTGCAATCCTCACAACAGCAACCAACACTCCCAACCCCACCAGCTT
TGGGAGAGGTTCCTCAGGAGCTGCAGTCTCCAGCTGGAGAAGGGGGCAGCTCTACACAGCTATTGATGCC
TGTAGAGCCAGAGGAATTGGGTCCCACAAGGCCAAGTGGGGAAGCAGAAACAACTCAGATGGAGTTATCC
CCAGCTCCCACTATAACCTCACTTTCCCCAGAGAGAGCTGAGGATTCTGATGCACTGACGGCTGTCAGCA
GTCAGCTAGAAGGCTCTCCTATGGATACAAGCAGCCTGGCTTCCTGTACCTTAGAGGAGGCTGTGGGTGA
CACTTCAGCAGCTGGCAGTTCTGAGCAGCCCAGAGCAGGCAGCTCCACTCCTGGGGATGCCCCACCAGCT
GTGGCGGAAGTGCAAGGCAGGAGTGATGGGTCAGGGGAATCTGCCCAGCCACCTGAGGACAGCTCCCCAC
CTGCATCCTCTGAGAGCTCTTCCACCAGAGATTCTGCCGTGGCCATTTCTGGCGCCGATTCCCGAGGAAT
CCTAGAAGAGCCGTTGCCTTCAACAAGCAGTGAAGAAGAAGATCCCCTTGCGGGTATCAGTCTCCCTGAA
GGTGTGGACCCCTCTTTTCTGGCTGCCCTGCCTGATGACATCCGTCGGGAAGTTCTACAGAACCAGCTAG
GCATTCGTCCACCAACCCGGACTGCCCCCTCCACAAATAGCTCAGCGCCTGCAGTGGTGGGGAATCCTGG
TGTGACTGAGGTGAGTCCCGAGTTTCTTGCGGCACTGCCACCCGCGATCCAAGAGGAAGTACTGGCACAG
CAGAGAGCTGAGCAGCAGCGACGAGAACTAGCACAGAATGCCAGCTCAGACACCCCTATGGACCCTGTGA
CCTTCATCCAGACTCTGCCCTCAGACCTGCGCCGTAGTGTCCTAGAGGATATGGAGGACAGTGTGTTAGC
TGTGATGCCACCTGACATTGCAGCTGAGGCTCAAGCCCTGAGACGAGAGCAAGAAGCCCGGCAGCGACAG
CTCATGCATGAGCGTCTGTTTGGGCACAGTAGCACCTCCGCACTCTCTGCTATTCTCCGAAGCCCGGCTT
TCACCAGTCGCTTAAGTGGCAACCGTGGGGTCCAGTATACTCGCCTTGCTGTGCAGAGAGGTGGCACCTT
CCAGATGGGGGGTAGCAGCAGCCATAACAGGCCTTCTGGCAGTAATGTAGATACTCTCCTCCGCCTCCGA
GGACGGCTCCTTCTGGACCACGAAGCCCTTTCTTGTCTCTTGGTCCTACTTTTTGTGGATGAGCCAAAGC
TCAATACTAGCCGTCTACACCGAGTACTGAGAAATCTCTGCTACCATGCCCAGACCCGCCACTGGGTCAT
CCGCAGTCTGCTCTCCATCTTGCAGCGCAGCAGTGAGAGTGAGCTATGCATTGAAACACCCAAACTCACT
ACAAGTGAGGAAAAGGGCAAAAAGTCGAGCAAGAGCTGTGGGTCAAGTAGCCATGAGAACCGTCCCCTGG
ACCTGCTACACAAGATGGAGTCAAAGAGCTCCAACCAGCTTTCCTGGCTCTCAGTATCCATGGATGCAGC
CCTAGGCTGCAGGACTAATATATTTCAGATCCAGCGTTCAGGGGGGCGTAAACATACCGAGAAGCATGCA
AGCGGTGGCTCCACCGTCCACATCCATCCCCAAGCTGCTCCTGTTGTCTGCAGACACGTTTTGGATACAC
TCATTCAATTGGCCAAGGTATTTCCCAGCCACTTCACACAGCAGCGGACCAAAGAAACAAACTGTGAGAG
TGATCGGGAAAGGGGCAATAAGGCCTGTAGCCCATGCTCCTCACAGTCCTCCAGCAGTGGCATTTGCACA
GACTTCTGGGACTTATTGGTAAAACTGGACAACATGAATGTCAGCCGGAAAGGCAAGAACTCCGTGAAGT
CAGTGCCAGTGAGCGCTGGCGGTGAGGGGGAAACCTCTCCATACAGCCTCGAGGCCTCTCCACTGGGGCA
GCTCATGAACATGTTGTCACACCCAGTCATCCGCCGGAGCTCTCTCTTAACTGAGAAACTCCTCAGACTC
CTTTCTCTCATCTCAATTGCTCTCCCAGAAAACAAGGTGTCAGAAGCACAGGCTAATTCTGGCAGCGGTG
CTTCCTCCACCACCACTGCCACCTCAACCACATCTACCACCACCACCACTGCCGCCTCCACCACGCCCAC
ACCCCCTACTGCACCCACCCCTGTCACTTCTGCTCCAGCCCTGGTTGCTGCCACGGCTATTTCCACCATT
GTCGTAGCTGCTTCGACCACAGTGACTACCCCCACGACTGCTACCACTACTGTTTCAATTTCTCCCACTA
CTAAGGGCAGCAAATCTCCAGCGAAGGTGAGTGATGGGGGCAGCAGCAGTACAGACTTTAAGATGGTGTC
CTCTGGCCTCACTGAAAACCAGCTACAGCTCTCTGTAGAGGTGTTGACATCCCACTCTTGTTCTGAGGAA
GGCTTAGAGGATGCAGCCAACGTACTACTGCAGCTCTCCCGGGGGGACTCTGGGACCCGGGACACTGTTC
TCAAGCTGCTACTGAATGGAGCCCGCCATCTGGGTTATACCCTTTGTAAACAAATAGGTACCCTGCTGGC
CGAGCTGCGGGAATACAACCTCGAGCAGCAGCGGCGAGCCCAATGTGAAACCCTCTCTCCTGATGGCCTG
CCTGAGGAGCAGCCACAGACCACCAAGCTGAAGGGCAAAATGCAGAGCAGGTTTGACATGGCTGAGAATG
TGGTAATTGTGGCATCTCAGAAGCGACCTTTGGGTGGCCGGGAGCTCCAGCTGCCTTCTATGTCCATGTT
GACATCCAAGACATCTACCCAGAAGTTCTTCTTGAGGGTACTACAGGTCATCATCCAGCTCCGGGACGAC
ACGCGCCGGGCTAACAAGAAAGCCAAGCAGACAGGCAGGCTAGGTTCCTCCGGTTTAGGCTCAGCTAGCA
GCATCCAGGCAGCTGTTCGGCAGCTGGAGGCTGAGGCTGATGCCATTATACAAATGGTACGTGAGGGTCA
AAGGGCGCGGAGACAGCAACAAGCAGCAACGTCGGAGTCTAGCCAGTCAGAGGCGTCTGTCCGGAGGGAG
GAATCACCCATGGATGTGGACCAGCCATCTCCCAGTGCTCAAGATACTCAATCCATTGCCTCCGATGGAA
CCCCACAGGGGGAGAAGGAAAAGGAAGAAAGACCACCTGAGTTACCCCTGCTCAGCGAGCAGCTGAGTTT
GGACGAGCTGTGGGACATGCTTGGGGAGTGTCTAAAGGAACTAGAGGAATCCCATGACCAGCATGCGGTG
CTAGTGCTACAGCCTGCTGTCGAGGCCTTCTTTCTGGTCCATGCCACAGAGCGGGAGAGCAAGCCTCCTG
TCCGAGACACCCGTGAGAGCCAGCTGGCACACATCAAGGACGAGCCTCCTCCACTCTCCCCTGCCCCCTT
AACCCCAGCCACGCCTTCCTCCCTTGACCCATTCTTCTCCCGGGAGCCCTCATCTATGCACATCTCCTCA
AGCCTGCCCCCTGACACACAGAAGTTCCTTCGCTTTGCAGAGACTCACCGCACTGTGTTAAACCAGATCC
TACGGCAGTCCACGACCCACCTTGCTGATGGGCCTTTTGCTGTCCTGGTAGACTACATTCGTGTCCTCGA
CTTTGATGTCAAGCGCAAATATTTCCGCCAAGAGCTGGAGCGTTTAGATGAGGGGCTCCGGAAAGAAGAC
ATGGCTGTGCATGTCCGTCGTGACCATGTGTTTGAAGACTCCTATCGTGAGCTGCATCGCAAATCCCCCG
AAGAAATGAAGAATCGATTGTATATAGTATTTGAAGGAGAAGAAGGGCAGGATGCTGGCGGGCTCCTGCG
GGAGTGGTATATGATCATCTCTCGAGAGATGTTTAACCCTATGTATGCCTTGTTCCGTACCTCACCTGGT
GATCGAGTCACCTACACCATCAATCCATCTTCCCACTGCAACCCCAACCATCTGTCCTATTTTAAATTTG
TCGGACGCATTGTGGCCAAAGCTGTATATGACAACCGTCTTCTGGAGTGCTACTTTACTCGATCCTTTTA
CAAACACATCTTGGGCAAGTCAGTCAGATATACAGATATGGAGAGTGAAGATTACCACTTCTACCAAGGT
CTGGTTTATCTGCTGGAAAATGATGTCTCCACACTAGGCTATGACCTCACCTTCAGCACTGAGGTCCAAG
AGTTTGGAGTTTGTGAAGTTCGTGACCTCAAACCCAATGGGGCCAACATCTTGGTAACAGAGGAGAATAA
GAAGGAGTATGTACACCTGGTATGCCAGATGAGAATGACAGGAGCCATCCGCAAGCAGTTGGCGGCTTTC
TTAGAAGGCTTCTATGAGATCATTCCAAAGCGCCTCATTTCCATCTTCACTGAGCAGGAGTTAGAGCTGC
TTATATCAGGACTGCCCACCATTGACATCGATGATCTGAAATCCAACACTGAATACCACAAGTACCAGTC
CAACTCTATTCAGATCCAGTGGTTCTGGAGAGCATTGCGTTCTTTCGATCAAGCTGACCGTGCCAAGTTC
CTCCAGTTTGTCACGGGTACTTCCAAGGTACCCCTGCAAGGCTTTGCTGCCCTCGAAGGCATGAATGGCA
TTCAGAAGTTTCAGATCCATCGAGATGACAGGTCCACAGATCGCCTGCCTTCAGCTCACACAAGCTTTAA
TCAGCTGGATCTGCCTGCCTATGAGAGCTTTGAGAAGCTCCGCCACATGCTACTGTTGGCTATCCAGGAG
TGCTCTGAAGGCTTTGGGCTGGCCTAATAAGCGGCCGCGACCCAGCTTTCTTGTACAAAGTGGTTGATAT
CGGTACCAGTCGACTCTAGAGGATCCCGGGTGGCATCCCTGTGACCCCTCCCCAGTGCCTCTCCTGGCCC
TGGAAGTTGCCACTCCAGTGCCCACCAGCCTTGTCCTAATAAAATTAAGTTGCATCATTTTGTCTGACTA
GGTGTCCTTCTATAATATTATGGGGTGGAGGGGGGTGGTATGGAGCAAGGGGCAAGTTGGGAAGACAACC
TGTAGGGCCTGCGGGGTCTATTGGGAACCAAGCTGGAGTGCAGTGGCACAATCTTGGCTCACTGCAATCT
CCGCCTCCTGGGTTCAAGCGATTCTCCTGCCTCAGCCTCCCGAGTTGTTGGGATTCCAGGCATGCATGAC
CAGGCTCAGCTAATTTTTGTTTTTTTGGTAGAGACGGGGTTTCACCATATTGGCCAGGCTGGTCTCCAAC
TCCTAATCTCAGGTGATCTACCCACCTTGGCCTCCCAAATTGCTGGGATTACAGGCGTGAACCACTGCTC
CCTTCCCTGTCCTTCTGATTTTAAAATAACTATACCAGCAGGAGGACGTCCAGACACAGCATAGGCTACC
TGGCCATGCCCAACCGGTGGGACATTTGAGTTGCTTGCTTGGCACTGTCCTCTCATGCGTTGGGTCCACT
CAGTAGATGCCTGTTGAATTGGGTACGCGGCCAGCTTGGCTGTGGAATGTGTGTCAGTTAGGGTGTGGAA
AGTCCCCAGGCTCCCCAGCAGGCAGAAGTATGCAAAGCATGCATCTCAATTAGTCAGCAACCAGGTGTGG
AAAGTCCCCAGGCTCCCCAGCAGGCAGAAGTATGCAAAGCATGCATCTCAATTAGTCAGCAACCATAGTC
CCGCCCCTAACTCCGCCCATCCCGCCCCTAACTCCGCCCAGTTCCGCCCATTCTCCGCCCCATGGCTGAC
TAATTTTTTTTATTTATGCAGAGGCCGAGGCCGCCTCGGCCTCTGAGCTATTCCAGAAGTAGTGAGGAGG
CTTTTTTGGAGGCCTAGGCTTTTGCAAAAAGCTCCTCGAGGAACTGAAAAACCAGAAAGTTAATTCCCTA
TAGTGAGTCGTATTAAATTCGTAATCATGTCATAGCTGTTTCCTGTGTGAAATTGTTATCCGCTCACAAT
TCCACACAACATACGAGCCGGAAGCATAAAGTGTAAAGCCTGGGGTGCCTAATGAGTGAGCTAACTCACA
TTAATTGCGTTGCGCTCACTGCCCGCTTTCCAGTCGGGAAACCTGTCGTGCCAGCTGCATTAATGAATCG
GCCAACGCGCGGGGAGAGGCGGTTTGCGTATTGGGCGCTCTTCCGCTTCCTCGCTCACTGACTCGCTGCG
CTCGGTCGTTCGGCTGCGGCGAGCGGTATCAGCTCACTCAAAGGCGGTAATACGGTTATCCACAGAATCA
GGGGATAACGCAGGAAAGAACATGTGAGCAAAAGGCCAGCAAAAGGCCAGGAACCGTAAAAAGGCCGCGT
TGCTGGCGTTTTTCCATAGGCTCCGCCCCCCTGACGAGCATCACAAAAATCGACGCTCAAGTCAGAGGTG
GCGAAACCCGACAGGACTATAAAGATACCAGGCGTTTCCCCCTGGAAGCTCCCTCGTGCGCTCTCCTGTT
CCGACCCTGCCGCTTACCGGATACCTGTCCGCCTTTCTCCCTTCGGGAAGCGTGGCGCTTTCTCATAGCT
CACGCTGTAGGTATCTCAGTTCGGTGTAGGTCGTTCGCTCCAAGCTGGGCTGTGTGCACGAACCCCCCGT
TCAGCCCGACCGCTGCGCCTTATCCGGTAACTATCGTCTTGAGTCCAACCCGGTAAGACACGACTTATCG
CCACTGGCAGCAGCCACTGGTAACAGGATTAGCAGAGCGAGGTATGTAGGCGGTGCTACAGAGTTCTTGA
AGTGGTGGCCTAACTACGGCTACACTAGAAGAACAGTATTTGGTATCTGCGCTCTGCTGAAGCCAGTTAC
CTTCGGAAAAAGAGTTGGTAGCTCTTGATCCGGCAAACAAACCACCGCTGGTAGCGGTGGTTTTTTTGTT
TGCAAGCAGCAGATTACGCGCAGAAAAAAAGGATCTCAAGAAGATCCTTTGATCTTTTCTACGGGGTCTG
ACGCTCAGTGGAACGAAAACTCACGTTAAGGGATTTTGGTCATGAGATTATCAAAAAGGATCTTCACCTA
GATCCTTTTAAATTAAAAATGAAGTTTTAAATCAATCTAAAGTATATATGAGTAAACTTGGTCTGACAGT
TACCAATGCTTAATCAGTGAGGCACCTATCTCAGCGATCTGTCTATTTCGTTCATCCATAGTTGCCTGAC
TCCCCGTCGTGTAGATAACTACGATACGGGAGGGCTTACCATCTGGCCCCAGTGCTGCAATGATACCGCG
AGACCCACGCTCACCGGCTCCAGATTTATCAGCAATAAACCAGCCAGCCGGAAGGGCCGAGCGCAGAAGT
GGTCCTGCAACTTTATCCGCCTCCATCCAGTCTATTAATTGTTGCCGGGAAGCTAGAGTAAGTAGTTCGC
CAGTTAATAGTTTGCGCAACGTTGTTGCCATTGCTACAGGCATCGTGGTGTCACGCTCGTCGTTTGGTAT
GGCTTCATTCAGCTCCGGTTCCCAACGATCAAGGCGAGTTACATGATCCCCCATGTTGTGCAAAAAAGCG
GTTAGCTCCTTCGGTCCTCCGATCGTTGTCAGAAGTAAGTTGGCCGCAGTGTTATCACTCATGGTTATGG
CAGCACTGCATAATTCTCTTACTGTCATGCCATCCGTAAGATGCTTTTCTGTGACTGGTGAGTACTCAAC
CAAGTCATTCTGAGAATAGTGTATGCGGCGACCGAGTTGCTCTTGCCCGGCGTCAATACGGGATAATACC
GCGCCACATAGCAGAACTTTAAAAGTGCTCATCATTGGAAAACGTTCTTCGGGGCGAAAACTCTCAAGGA
TCTTACCGCTGTTGAGATCCAGTTCGATGTAACCCACTCGTGCACCCAACTGATCTTCAGCATCTTTTAC
TTTCACCAGCGTTTCTGGGTGAGCAAAAACAGGAAGGCAAAATGCCGCAAAAAAGGGAATAAGGGCGACA
CGGAAATGTTGAATACTCATACTCTTCCTTTTTCAATATTATTGAAGCATTTATCAGGGTTATTGTCTCA
TGAGCGGATACATATTTGAATGTATTTAGAAAAATAAACAAATAGGGGTTCCGCGCACATTTCCCCGAAA
AGTGCCACCTG
[124 nt withheld, positions 17442-17565]
C
[91 nt withheld, positions 17567-17657]
A
[49 nt withheld, positions 17659-17707]
CCTTTGACGTTGGAGTCCACGTTCTTT
[37 nt withheld, positions 17735-17771]
ACCCTATCTCGGTCTATTCTTTTGATTTATAAGGGATTTTGCCGATTTCGGCCTATTGGTTAAAAAATGA
GCTGATTTAACAAAAATTTAACGCGAATTTTAACAAAATATTAACGCTTACAATTT
Features (pLannotate 1.2.2; 18 found; start..end, strand, type, name):
      4..158     -  CDS            lacZα (fragment): LacZα fragment of β-galactosidase; lacZ fragment
    318..697     +  enhancer       CMV enhancer: human cytomegalovirus immediate early enhancer
    699..898     +  promoter       CMV promoter: human cytomegalovirus (CMV) immediate early promoter
    995..1019    +  protein_bind   attB1: mutant version of attB; recombination site for the Gateway® BP reaction BP Clonase™
   1043..14164   +  CDS            HUWE1: HUWE1_HUMAN - Also known as KIAA0312, KIAA1578, UREB1. Experimental evidence at protein level: Swiss-Prot protein existence level 1. E3 ubiquitin-protein ligase which mediates ubiquitination and subsequent proteasomal degradation of target proteins (PubMed:15989957, PubMed:19713937, PubMed:15567145, PubMed:15767685, PubMed:18488021, PubMed:17567951, PubMed:19037095, PubMed:20534529). Regulates apoptosis by catalyzing the polyubiquitination and degradation of MCL1 (PubMed:15989957). Mediates monoubiquitination of DNA polymerase beta (POLB) at 'Lys-41', 'Lys-61' and 'Lys-81', thereby playing a r
  14180..14204   -  protein_bind   attB2: mutant version of attB; recombination site for the Gateway® BP reaction BP Clonase™
  14219..14237   -  misc_feature   MCS (fragment): pUC18/19 multiple cloning site
  14238..14860   +  polyA_signal   hGH poly(A) signal: human growth hormone polyadenylation signal
  14889..15218   +  promoter       SV40 promoter: SV40 enhancer and early promoter
  15257..15275   -  promoter       T7 promoter: promoter for bacteriophage T7 RNA polymerase
  15311..15333   -  protein_bind   lac operator (fragment): The lac repressor binds to the lac operator to inhibit transcription in E. coli. This inhibition can be relieved by adding lactose or isopropyl-β-D-thiogalactopyranoside (IPTG). lac repressor encoded by lacI
  15337..15367   -  promoter       lac promoter: promoter for the E. coli lac operon
  15382..15403   -  protein_bind   CAP binding site: CAP binding activates transcription in the presence of cAMP. E. coli catabolite activator protein
  15416..15508   -  CDS            lacI (fragment): lac repressor; lacI; The lac repressor binds to the lac operator to inhibit transcription in E. coli. This inhibition can be relieved by adding lactose or isopropyl-β-D-thiogalactopyranoside (IPTG).
  15691..16279   -  rep_origin     ori: high-copy-number ColE1/pMB1/pBR322/pUC origin of replication
  16450..17310   -  CDS            AmpR: β-lactamase; bla; confers resistance to ampicillin, carbenicillin, and related antibiotics
  17311..17415   -  promoter       AmpR promoter: bla
  17442..17870   +  rep_origin     f1 ori (sequence partly withheld): f1 bacteriophage origin of replication; arrow indicates direction of (+) strand synthesis
