[The description below was written by a language model from this plasmid's Addgene catalogue record and pLannotate feature annotations shown in this document.]
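Description:
pDEST_FLAG-HUWE1_C4341S is a mammalian expression plasmid of about 17.9 kb, built by Gateway recombination into a pDEST-type destination backbone. It is propagated in E. coli through a high-copy ColE1/pUC-type origin and selected with ampicillin via the β-lactamase gene. An f1 phage origin and remnants of a pUC-style lac region (lacZα, lacI and lac promoter/operator fragments, plus a T7 promoter) are also present as backbone leftovers. An SV40 enhancer/early promoter lies downstream of the expression cassette, but the feature table annotates no mammalian selection marker behind it, so the plasmid appears suited mainly to transient transfection.

The payload is the full-length human HUWE1 coding sequence, roughly 13.1 kb, encoding a very large HECT-type E3 ubiquitin ligase that targets substrates such as MCL1 for ubiquitination and proteasomal degradation. It sits between attB1 and attB2 sites, the scars left by Gateway cloning, and is transcribed from the human CMV immediate-early enhancer and promoter, with a human growth hormone polyadenylation signal terminating the transcript. The record lists a single N-terminal FLAG tag for detection or affinity capture, although this tag is not separately annotated in the feature table. The insert carries the C4341S substitution. The record does not describe its effect, but a cysteine-to-serine change near the C-terminal end of a HECT ligase is the kind of mutation typically used to remove the catalytic cysteine. On that reading, the construct would serve as a ligase-dead control alongside wild-type HUWE1 in studies of ligase activity and substrate recognition in mammalian cells.
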