Addgene plasmid #187156: pDEST_FLAG-HUWE1_C4341S
Purpose: mammalian cell expression FLAG-HUWE C4341S
Depositing lab: Eric Fischer. Depositing organization: Dana-Farber Cancer Institute. Publication: Solenoid architecture of HUWE1 contributes to ligase activity and substrate recognition. Hunkeler M, Jin CY, Ma MW, Monda JK, Overwijn D, Bennett EJ, Fischer ES. Mol Cell. 2021 Sep 2;81(17):3468-3480.e7. doi: 10.1016/j.molcel.2021.06.032. Epub 2021 Jul 26. PubMed 34314700.
Backbone
  Vector backbone: pDEST
  Vector type: Mammalian Expression
Growth in bacteria
  Bacterial resistance: Ampicillin, 100 μg/mL
  Growth temperature: 37°C
  Growth strain: DH5alpha
  Copy number: High Copy
Gene/Insert
  Gene/Insert name: HUWE1
  Species: H. sapiens (human)
  Insert size (bp): 13122
  Mutation: C4341S
  Entrez Gene: HUWE1 (a.k.a. ARF-BP1, HECTH9, HSPC272, Ib772, LASU1, MRXST, MULE, URE-B1, UREB1)
  Tag / fusion protein: 1xFLAG (N terminal on insert)
  Cloning method: Gateway Cloning
Terms and licenses: Academic/Nonprofit Terms; Industry Terms: Not Available to Industry
How to cite: pDEST_FLAG-HUWE1_C4341S was a gift from Eric Fischer (Addgene plasmid # 187156 ; http://n2t.net/addgene:187156 ; RRID:Addgene_187156)
